Addgene plasmid #129413: pGL3-Basic-ACSL3-sfGFP(C) HDR template
Purpose: HDR tempalte for tagging of endogenous human ACSL3 C-terminus with sfGFP
Depositing lab: Elina Ikonen. Depositing organization: University of Helsinki. Publication: Seipin Facilitates Triglyceride Flow to Lipid Droplet and Counteracts Droplet Ripening via Endoplasmic Reticulum Contact. Salo VT, Li S, Vihinen H, Holtta-Vuori M, Szkalisity A, Horvath P, Belevich I, Peranen J, Thiele C, Somerharju P, Zhao H, Santinho A, Thiam AR, Jokitalo E, Ikonen E. Dev Cell. 2019 Jun 6. pii: S1534-5807(19)30388-0. doi: 10.1016/j.devcel.2019.05.016. PubMed 31178403.
Backbone
  Vector backbone: pGL3-basic
  Backbone manufacturer: Promega
  Backbone size w/o insert (bp): 3000
  Total vector size (bp): 4482
  Modifications to backbone: Only plasmid backbone for amplification in E.coli was used.
  Vector type: Mammalian Expression, CRISPR, TALEN ; Endogenous tagging HDR template
  Selectable markers: No selection marker on this plasmid
Growth in bacteria
  Bacterial resistance: Ampicillin, 100 μg/mL
  Growth temperature: 37°C
  Growth strain: DH5alpha
  Copy number: High Copy
Gene/Insert
  Gene/Insert name: ACSL3 HDR template (alt name: ACS3)
  Species: H. sapiens (human)
  Insert size (bp): 1667
  GenBank ID: 2181
  Entrez Gene: ACSL3 (a.k.a. ACS3, FACL3, LACS 3, LACS3, PRO2194)
  Tag / fusion protein: sfGFP (C terminal on insert)
  Cloning method: Restriction Enzyme; 5′ cloning site KpnI (not destroyed); 3′ cloning site SalI (not destroyed)
  Sequencing primers: 5′ agtgcaggtgccagaacatt; 3′ ggaaggagctgactgggttg
Terms and licenses: Academic/Nonprofit Terms; Industry Terms: Not Available to Industry
Depositor comments: This vector was designed and generated by Shiqian Li (Elina Ikonen Lab).
How to cite: pGL3-Basic-ACSL3-sfGFP(C) HDR template was a gift from Elina Ikonen (Addgene plasmid # 129413 ; http://n2t.net/addgene:129413 ; RRID:Addgene_129413)
