[The description below was written by a language model from this plasmid's Addgene catalogue record and pLannotate feature annotations shown in this document.]
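Description:
pGL3-Basic-ACSL3-sfGFP(C) HDR template is a 4,482 bp donor plasmid for knocking a superfolder GFP tag into the C-terminus of the endogenous human ACSL3 gene, which encodes a long-chain acyl-CoA synthetase involved in cellular lipid synthesis. It is built on the Promega pGL3-Basic plasmid, but according to the record only the portion needed for amplification in E. coli was kept. Consistent with this, no luciferase reporter is annotated. Propagation relies on a high-copy ColE1/pUC-type origin and an ampicillin resistance gene (β-lactamase with its own promoter). An f1 phage origin, the synthetic poly(A) signal and the transcriptional pause site that sit upstream of the cloning region in pGL3 vectors are also present. Short lacZα and tetracycline-resistance fragments are annotated as well and appear to be non-functional remnants.

The roughly 1.7 kb insert was cloned between KpnI and SalI sites. The feature table shows a fragment of the ACSL3 coding sequence, corresponding to the end of the open reading frame, followed after a short unannotated gap (possibly a linker) by a mammalian codon-optimized sfGFP coding sequence. The unannotated sequence on either side presumably supplies the genomic homology arms, although the record does not define their boundaries. No promoter drives the insert and there is no mammalian selection marker, so fluorescence should arise only after in-frame integration at the ACSL3 locus, where the fusion is expressed under native regulation. The plasmid is meant to be delivered with a site-specific nuclease (the record lists CRISPR and TALEN categories) that cuts near the ACSL3 stop codon. The guide or nuclease construct is not described here. The associated publication concerns seipin and lipid droplet biology.
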