Features (pLannotate 1.2.2; 10 found; start..end, strand, type, name):
    396..557     +  CDS            ACSL3 (fragment): ACSL3_HUMAN - Also known as ACS3, FACL3, LACS3. Experimental evidence at protein level: Swiss-Prot protein existence level 1. Acyl-CoA synthetases (ACSL) activates long-chain fatty acids for both synthesis of cellular lipids, and degradation via beta- oxidation (PubMed:22633490). Required for the incorporation of fatty acids into phosphatidylcholine, the major phospholipid located on the surface of VLDL (very low density lipoproteins) (PubMed:18003621). Has mainly an anabolic role in energy metabolism. Mediates hepatic lipogenesis. Preferentially uses myristate, laurate, arachidonate and eicos
    615..1334    +  CDS            superfolder GFP: GFP variant that folds robustly even when fused to poorly folded proteins (Pédelacq et al., 2006) mammalian codon-optimized
   1673..1805    +  CDS            TcR (fragment): tetracycline efflux protein; tet; confers resistance to tetracycline
   1985..2573    -  rep_origin     ori: high-copy-number ColE1/pMB1/pBR322/pUC origin of replication
   2744..3604    -  CDS            AmpR: β-lactamase; bla; confers resistance to ampicillin, carbenicillin, and related antibiotics
   3605..3709    -  promoter       AmpR promoter: bla
   3736..4164    +  rep_origin     f1 ori (sequence partly withheld): f1 bacteriophage origin of replication; arrow indicates direction of (+) strand synthesis
   4196..4263    -  CDS            lacZα (fragment): LacZα fragment of β-galactosidase; lacZ fragment
   4322..4370    +  polyA_signal   poly(A) signal: synthetic polyadenylation signal
   4384..4475    +  misc_feature   pause site: RNA polymerase II transcriptional pause signal from the human α2 globin gene
>Addgene plasmid #129413 | pGL3-Basic-ACSL3-sfGFP(C) HDR template | addgene full sequence | sequence record 254784 | Addgene NGS Result
GGTACCGTTACTTATTTTAGAGACAAGGTCTCGCTATGTTACCGAGGCTGGCCTTGAATTCCTGGCCTCA
AGCGATCCTCCTGCCTGAGCTTTCAGAGTTACTGGGATTACAGGCATGAGCCATCATGCCTGGCTCTAAC
TCGTTTTCAATGACAGAATATGTATTCTATTTTGTTCCTATATCATATTTTATTTAACTCATTTTCCTCT
TGATGGGGACTTGTTAAATAGTTTATTGTTTTACTTATGTTTGTATTTTGAGGAATAGATTCTTTAGAAG
TGACATTCATGGTTCACTTGTTGGTTGTGCATTTTGATGGATACGCAAAAAGTGGGGAAGTTACACCATT
TGCTAAGAACTTAAATACCTTTTCTTCTTTTTTTTTTTTTTAATCATCTTAGCAAGTCTGGAAAAGTTTG
AAATTCCAGTAAAAATTCGTTTGAGTCCTGAACCGTGGACCCCTGAAACTGGTCTGGTGACAGATGCCTT
CAAGCTGAAACGCAAAGAGCTTAAAACACATTACCAGGCGGACATTGAGCGAATGTATGGAAGAAAAGGA
TCTGGCGGAGGAGGGAGCGGGGGAGGCGGATCTGGCGGAGGCGGATCCCTCGAGATGGTGAGCAAGGGCG
AGGAGCTGTTCACCGGGGTGGTGCCCATCCTGGTCGAGCTGGACGGCGACGTAAACGGCCACAAGTTCAG
CGTGCGCGGCGAGGGCGAGGGCGATGCCACCAACGGCAAGCTGACCCTGAAGTTCATCTGCACCACCGGC
AAGCTGCCCGTGCCCTGGCCCACCCTCGTGACCACCCTGACCTACGGCGTGCAGTGCTTCAGCCGCTACC
CCGACCACATGAAGCGCCACGACTTCTTCAAGTCCGCCATGCCCGAAGGCTACGTCCAGGAGCGCACCAT
CAGCTTCAAGGACGACGGCACCTACAAGACCCGCGCCGAGGTGAAGTTCGAGGGCGACACCCTGGTGAAC
CGCATCGAGCTGAAGGGCATCGACTTCAAGGAGGACGGCAACATCCTGGGGCACAAGCTGGAGTACAACT
TCAACAGCCACAACGTCTATATCACCGCCGACAAGCAGAAGAACGGCATCAAGGCCAACTTCAAGATCCG
CCACAACGTGGAGGACGGCAGCGTGCAGCTCGCCGACCACTACCAGCAGAACACCCCCATCGGCGACGGC
CCCGTGCTGCTGCCCGACAACCACTACCTGAGCACCCAGTCCGTGCTGAGCAAAGACCCCAACGAGAAGC
GCGATCACATGGTCCTGCTGGAGTTCGTGACCGCCGCCGGGATCACTCACGGCATGGACGAGCTGTACAA
GTAATTATTCTCTTCTGGCATCAGTTTGCTACAGTGAGCTCAGATCAAATAGGAAAATACTTGAAATGCA
TGTCTCAAGCTGCAAGGCAAACTCCATTCCTCATATTAAACTATTACTTCTCATGACGTCACCATTTTTA
ACTGACAGGATTAGTAAAACATTAAGACAGCAAACTTGTGTCTGTCTCTTCTTTCATTTTCCCCGCCACC
AACTTACTTTACCACCTATGACTGTACTTGTCAGTATGAGAATTTTTCTGAATCATATTGGGGAAGCAGT
GATTTTAAAACCTCAAGTTTTTAAACATGATTTATATGTTCTGTATAATGTTCAGTTTGTAACGTCGACC
GATGCCCTTGAGAGCCTTCAACCCAGTCAGCTCCTTCCGGTGGGCGCGGGGCATGACTATCGTCGCCGCA
CTTATGACTGTCTTCTTTATCATGCAACTCGTAGGACAGGTGCCGGCAGCGCTCTTCCGCTTCCTCGCTC
ACTGACTCGCTGCGCTCGGTCGTTCGGCTGCGGCGAGCGGTATCAGCTCACTCAAAGGCGGTAATACGGT
TATCCACAGAATCAGGGGATAACGCAGGAAAGAACATGTGAGCAAAAGGCCAGCAAAAGGCCAGGAACCG
TAAAAAGGCCGCGTTGCTGGCGTTTTTCCATAGGCTCCGCCCCCCTGACGAGCATCACAAAAATCGACGC
TCAAGTCAGAGGTGGCGAAACCCGACAGGACTATAAAGATACCAGGCGTTTCCCCCTGGAAGCTCCCTCG
TGCGCTCTCCTGTTCCGACCCTGCCGCTTACCGGATACCTGTCCGCCTTTCTCCCTTCGGGAAGCGTGGC
GCTTTCTCATAGCTCACGCTGTAGGTATCTCAGTTCGGTGTAGGTCGTTCGCTCCAAGCTGGGCTGTGTG
CACGAACCCCCCGTTCAGCCCGACCGCTGCGCCTTATCCGGTAACTATCGTCTTGAGTCCAACCCGGTAA
GACACGACTTATCGCCACTGGCAGCAGCCACTGGTAACAGGATTAGCAGAGCGAGGTATGTAGGCGGTGC
TACAGAGTTCTTGAAGTGGTGGCCTAACTACGGCTACACTAGAAGAACAGTATTTGGTATCTGCGCTCTG
CTGAAGCCAGTTACCTTCGGAAAAAGAGTTGGTAGCTCTTGATCCGGCAAACAAACCACCGCTGGTAGCG
GTGGTTTTTTTGTTTGCAAGCAGCAGATTACGCGCAGAAAAAAAGGATCTCAAGAAGATCCTTTGATCTT
TTCTACGGGGTCTGACGCTCAGTGGAACGAAAACTCACGTTAAGGGATTTTGGTCATGAGATTATCAAAA
AGGATCTTCACCTAGATCCTTTTAAATTAAAAATGAAGTTTTAAATCAATCTAAAGTATATATGAGTAAA
CTTGGTCTGACAGTTACCAATGCTTAATCAGTGAGGCACCTATCTCAGCGATCTGTCTATTTCGTTCATC
CATAGTTGCCTGACTCCCCGTCGTGTAGATAACTACGATACGGGAGGGCTTACCATCTGGCCCCAGTGCT
GCAATGATACCGCGAGACCCACGCTCACCGGCTCCAGATTTATCAGCAATAAACCAGCCAGCCGGAAGGG
CCGAGCGCAGAAGTGGTCCTGCAACTTTATCCGCCTCCATCCAGTCTATTAATTGTTGCCGGGAAGCTAG
AGTAAGTAGTTCGCCAGTTAATAGTTTGCGCAACGTTGTTGCCATTGCTACAGGCATCGTGGTGTCACGC
TCGTCGTTTGGTATGGCTTCATTCAGCTCCGGTTCCCAACGATCAAGGCGAGTTACATGATCCCCCATGT
TGTGCAAAAAAGCGGTTAGCTCCTTCGGTCCTCCGATCGTTGTCAGAAGTAAGTTGGCCGCAGTGTTATC
ACTCATGGTTATGGCAGCACTGCATAATTCTCTTACTGTCATGCCATCCGTAAGATGCTTTTCTGTGACT
GGTGAGTACTCAACCAAGTCATTCTGAGAATAGTGTATGCGGCGACCGAGTTGCTCTTGCCCGGCGTCAA
TACGGGATAATACCGCGCCACATAGCAGAACTTTAAAAGTGCTCATCATTGGAAAACGTTCTTCGGGGCG
AAAACTCTCAAGGATCTTACCGCTGTTGAGATCCAGTTCGATGTAACCCACTCGTGCACCCAACTGATCT
TCAGCATCTTTTACTTTCACCAGCGTTTCTGGGTGAGCAAAAACAGGAAGGCAAAATGCCGCAAAAAAGG
GAATAAGGGCGACACGGAAATGTTGAATACTCATACTCTTCCTTTTTCAATATTATTGAAGCATTTATCA
GGGTTATTGTCTCATGAGCGGATACATATTTGAATGTATTTAGAAAAATAAACAAATAGGGGTTCCGCGC
ACATTTCCCCGAAAAGTGCCACCTG
[124 nt withheld, positions 3736-3859]
C
[91 nt withheld, positions 3861-3951]
A
[49 nt withheld, positions 3953-4001]
CCTTTGACGTTGGAGTCCACGTTCTTT
[37 nt withheld, positions 4029-4065]
ACCCTATCTCGGTCTATTCTTTTGATTTATAAGGGATTTTGCCGATTTCGGCCTATTGGTTAAAAAATGA
GCTGATTTAACAAAAATTTAACGCGAATTTTAACAAAATATTAACGCTTACAATTTGCCATTCGCCATTC
AGGCTGCGCAACTGTTGGGAAGGGCGATCGGTGCGGGCCTCTTCGCTATTACGCCAGCCCAAGCTACCAT
GATAAGTAAGTAATATTAAGGTACGGGAGGTACTTGGAGCGGCCGCAATAAAATATCTTTATTTTCATTA
CATCTGTGTGTTGGTTTTTTGTGTGAATCGATAGTACTAACATACGCTCTCCATCAAAACAAAACGAAAC
AAAACAAACTAGCAAAATAGGCTGTCCCCAGTGCAAGTGCAGGTGCCAGAACATTTCTCTATCGATA
